LOCUS       Exported 9320 bp ds-DNA circular SYN 12-MAY-2021
DEFINITION  synthetic circular DNA
ACCESSION   .
VERSION     .
KEYWORDS    pGal4BD-CRY2
SOURCE      synthetic DNA construct
  ORGANISM  synthetic DNA construct
REFERENCE   1 (bases 1 to 9320)
  AUTHORS   Kennedy MJ, Hughes RM, Peteya LA, Schwartz JW, Ehlers MD, Tucker CL
  TITLE     Rapid blue-light-mediated induction of protein interactions in
            living cells.
  JOURNAL   Nat Methods. 2010 Oct 31. ():.
  PUBMED    21037589
REFERENCE   2 (bases 1 to 9320)
  AUTHORS   .
  TITLE     Direct Submission
  JOURNAL   Exported May 12, 2021 from SnapGene Server 1.1.58
            http://www.snapgene.com
FEATURES             Location/Qualifiers
     source          1..9320
                     /organism="synthetic DNA construct"
                     /mol_type="other DNA"
     primer_bind     complement(10..28)
                     /label=pBRforEco
                     /note="pBR322 vectors, upsteam of EcoRI site, forward
                     primer"
     misc_feature    70..573
                     /label=CEN/ARS
                     /note="S. cerevisiae CEN6 centromere fused to an
                     autonomously replicating sequence"
     primer_bind     complement(801..820)
                     /label=pENTR-R
                     /note="pENTR vectors, reverse primer"
     CDS             812..1627
                     /codon_start=1
                     /gene="aph(3')-Ia"
                     /product="aminoglycoside phosphotransferase"
                     /label=KanR
                     /note="confers resistance to kanamycin in bacteria or G418
                     (Geneticin(R)) in eukaryotes"
                     /translation="MSHIQRETSCWRPRLNSNMDADLYGYKWARDNVGQSGATIFRLYG
                     KPDAPELFLKHGKGSVANDVTDEMVRLNWLTEFMPLPTIKHFIRTPDDAWLLTTAIRGK
                     TAFQVLEEYPDSGENIVDALAVFLRRLHSIPVCNCPFNSDRVFRLAQAQSRMNNGLVDA
                     SDFDDERNGWPVEQVWKEMHTLLPFSPDSVVTHGDFSLDNLIFDEGKLIGCIDVGRVGI
                     ADRYQDLAILWNCLGEFSPSLQKRLFQKYGIDNPDMNKLQFHLMLDEFF"
     primer_bind     complement(885..904)
                     /label=Kan-R
                     /note="Kanamycin resistance gene, reverse primer"
     rep_origin      1764..2352
                     /direction=RIGHT
                     /label=ori
                     /note="high-copy-number ColE1/pMB1/pBR322/pUC origin of
                     replication"
     primer_bind     2506..2523
                     /label=L4440
                     /note="L4440 vector, forward primer"
     promoter        2676..2706
                     /label=lac promoter
                     /note="promoter for the E. coli lac operon"
     protein_bind    2714..2730
                     /label=lac operator
                     /bound_moiety="lac repressor encoded by lacI"
                     /note="The lac repressor binds to the lac operator to
                     inhibit transcription in E. coli. This inhibition can be
                     relieved by adding lactose or
                     isopropyl-beta-D-thiogalactopyranoside (IPTG)."
     primer_bind     2719..2741
                     /label=M13/pUC Reverse
                     /note="In lacZ gene"
     primer_bind     2738..2754
                     /label=M13 rev
                     /note="common sequencing primer, one of multiple similar
                     variants"
     promoter        2775..2793
                     /label=T3 promoter
                     /note="promoter for bacteriophage T3 RNA polymerase"
     terminator      2824..3071
                     /gene="S. cerevisiae CYC1"
                     /label=CYC1 terminator
                     /note="transcription terminator for CYC1"
     primer_bind     3037..3055
                     /label=CYC1
                     /note="CYC1 transcription termination signal, reverse
                     primer"
     promoter        5332..5733
                     /gene="S. cerevisiae ADH1"
                     /label=ADH1 promoter
                     /note="promoter for alcohol dehydrogenase 1"
     CDS             5761..6201
                     /codon_start=1
                     /gene="Saccharomyces cerevisiae GAL4 (truncated)"
                     /product="DNA binding domain of the GAL4 transcriptional
                     activator"
                     /label=GAL4 DNA binding domain
                     /translation="MKLLSSIEQACDICRLKKLKCSKEKPKCAKCLKNNWECRYSPKTK
                     RSPLTRAHLTEVESRLERLEQLFLLIFPREDLDMILKMDSLQDIKALLTGLFVQDNVNK
                     DAVTDRLASVETDMPLTLRQHRISATSSSEESSNKGQRQLTVS"
     CDS             6211..8049
                     /codon_start=1
                     /product="Arabidopsis thaliana cryptochrome 2"
                     /label=CRY2
                     /note="binds to CIB1 upon exposure to blue light (Kennedy
                     et al., 2010)"
                     /translation="MKMDKKTIVWFRRDLRIEDNPALAAAAHEGSVFPVFIWCPEEEGQ
                     FYPGRASRWWMKQSLAHLSQSLKALGSDLTLIKTHNTISAILDCIRVTGATKVVFNHLY
                     DPVSLVRDHTVKEKLVERGISVQSYNGDLLYEPWEIYCEKGKPFTSFNSYWKKCLDMSI
                     ESVMLPPPWRLMPITAAAEAIWACSIEELGLENEAEKPSNALLTRAWSPGWSNADKLLN
                     EFIEKQLIDYAKNSKKVVGNSTSLLSPYLHFGEISVRHVFQCARMKQIIWARDKNSEGE
                     ESADLFLRGIGLREYSRYICFNFPFTHEQSLLSHLRFFPWDADVDKFKAWRQGRTGYPL
                     VDAGMRELWATGWMHNRIRVIVSSFAVKFLLLPWKWGMKYFWDTLLDADLECDILGWQY
                     ISGSIPDGHELDRLDNPALQGAKYDPEGEYIRQWLPELARLPTEWIHHPWDAPLTVLKA
                     SGVELGTNYAKPIVDIDTARELLAKAISRTREAQIMIGAAPDEIVADSFEALGANTIKE
                     PGLCPSVSSNDQQVPSAVRYNGSKRVKPEEEEERDMKKSRGFDERELFSTAESSSSSSV
                     FFVSQSCSLASEGKNLEGIQDSSDQITTSLGKNGCK"
     terminator      8083..8270
                     /gene="S. cerevisiae ADH1"
                     /label=ADH1 terminator
                     /note="transcription terminator for the S. cerevisiae
                     alcohol dehydrogenase 1 (ADH1) gene"
     primer_bind     complement(8138..8162)
                     /label=pHybLex-R
                     /note="ADH terminator, reverse primer"
     CDS             complement(8323..8997)
                     /codon_start=1
                     /gene="S. cerevisiae TRP1"
                     /product="phosphoribosylanthranilate isomerase, required
                     for tryptophan biosynthesis"
                     /label=TRP1
                     /note="yeast auxotrophic marker"
                     /translation="MSVINFTGSSGPLVKVCGLQSTEAAECALDSDADLLGIICVPNRK
                     RTIDPVIARKISSLVKAYKNSSGTPKYLVGVFRNQPKEDVLALVNDYGIDIVQLHGDES
                     WQEYQEFLGLPVIKRLVFPKDCNILLSAASQKPHSFIPLFDSEAGGTGELLDWNSISDW
                     VGRQESPESLHFMLAGGLTPENVGDALRLNGVIGVDVSGGVETNGVKDSNKIANFVKNA
                     KK"
     promoter        complement(8998..9099)
                     /gene="S. cerevisiae TRP1"
                     /label=TRP1 promoter
     primer_bind     complement(9114..9130)
                     /label=M13 rev
                     /note="common sequencing primer, one of multiple similar
                     variants"
     primer_bind     complement(9151..9170)
                     /label=pRS-marker
                     /note="pRS vectors, use to sequence yeast selectable
                     marker"
     primer_bind     9270..9292
                     /label=pGEX 3'
                     /note="pGEX vectors, reverse primer"
ORIGIN
        1 gacgaaaggg cctcgtgata cgcctatttt tataggttaa tgtcatgata ataatggttt
       61 cttaggacgg atcgcttgcc tgtaacttac acgcgcctcg tatcttttaa tgatggaata
      121 atttgggaat ttactctgtg tttatttatt tttatgtttt gtatttggat tttagaaagt
      181 aaataaagaa ggtagaagag ttacggaatg aagaaaaaaa aataaacaaa ggtttaaaaa
      241 atttcaacaa aaagcgtact ttacatatat atttattaga caagaaaagc agattaaata
      301 gatatacatt cgattaacga taagtaaaat gtaaaatcac aggattttcg tgtgtggtct
      361 tctacacaga caagatgaaa caattcggca ttaatacctg agagcaggaa gagcaagata
      421 aaaggtagta tttgttggcg atccccctag agtcttttac atcttcggaa aacaaaaact
      481 attttttctt taatttcttt ttttactttc tatttttaat ttatatattt atattaaaaa
      541 atttaaatta taattatttt tatagcacgt gatgaaaagg acccaggtgg cacttttcgg
      601 ggaaatgtgc gcggaacccc tatttgttta tttttctaaa tacattcaaa tatgtatccg
      661 ctcatgagac aataaccctg ataaatgctt caataatctg cagctctggc ccgtgtctca
      721 aaatctctga tgttacattg cacaagataa aaatatatca tcatgaacaa taaaactgtc
      781 tgcttacata aacagtaata caaggggtgt tatgagccat attcaacggg aaacgtcttg
      841 ctggaggccg cgattaaatt ccaacatgga tgctgattta tatgggtata aatgggctcg
      901 cgataatgtc gggcaatcag gtgcgacaat ctttcgattg tatgggaagc ccgatgcgcc
      961 agagttgttt ctgaaacatg gcaaaggtag cgttgccaat gatgttacag atgagatggt
     1021 cagactaaac tggctgacgg aatttatgcc tcttccgacc atcaagcatt ttatccgtac
     1081 tcctgatgat gcatggttac tcaccactgc gatccgcggg aaaacagcat tccaggtatt
     1141 agaagaatat cctgattcag gtgaaaatat tgttgatgcg ctggcagtgt tcctgcgccg
     1201 gttgcattcg attcctgttt gtaattgtcc ttttaacagc gatcgcgtat ttcgtctcgc
     1261 tcaggcgcaa tcacgaatga ataacggttt ggttgatgcg agtgattttg atgacgagcg
     1321 taatggctgg cctgttgaac aagtctggaa agaaatgcat acgcttttgc cattctcacc
     1381 ggattcagtc gtcactcatg gtgatttctc acttgataac cttatttttg acgaggggaa
     1441 attaataggt tgtattgatg ttggacgagt cggaatcgca gaccgatacc aggatcttgc
     1501 catcctatgg aactgcctcg gtgagttttc tccttcatta cagaaacggc tttttcaaaa
     1561 atatggtatt gataatcctg atatgaataa attgcagttt catttgatgc tcgatgagtt
     1621 tttctaatca gaattggtta attggttgta acactggcag agcattacgc tgacttgacg
     1681 ggacggcgca tgaccaaaat cccttaacgt gagttttcgt tccactgagc gtcagacccc
     1741 gtagaaaaga tcaaaggatc ttcttgagat cctttttttc tgcgcgtaat ctgctgcttg
     1801 caaacaaaaa aaccaccgct accagcggtg gtttgtttgc cggatcaaga gctaccaact
     1861 ctttttccga aggtaactgg cttcagcaga gcgcagatac caaatactgt ccttctagtg
     1921 tagccgtagt taggccacca cttcaagaac tctgtagcac cgcctacata cctcgctctg
     1981 ctaatcctgt taccagtggc tgctgccagt ggcgataagt cgtgtcttac cgggttggac
     2041 tcaagacgat agttaccgga taaggcgcag cggtcgggct gaacgggggg ttcgtgcaca
     2101 cagcccagct tggagcgaac gacctacacc gaactgagat acctacagcg tgagcattga
     2161 gaaagcgcca cgcttcccga agggagaaag gcggacaggt atccggtaag cggcagggtc
     2221 ggaacaggag agcgcacgag ggagcttcca ggggggaacg cctggtatct ttatagtcct
     2281 gtcgggtttc gccacctctg acttgagcgt cgatttttgt gatgctcgtc aggggggccg
     2341 agcctatgga aaaacgccag caacgcggcc tttttacggt tcctggcctt ttgctggcct
     2401 tttgctcaca tgttctttcc tgcgttatcc cctgattctg tggataaccg tattaccgcc
     2461 tttgagtgag ctgataccgc tcgccgcagc cgaacgaccg agcgcagcga gtcagtgagc
     2521 gaggaagcgg aagagcgccc aatacgcaaa ccgcctctcc ccgcgcgttg gccgattcat
     2581 taatgcagct ggcacgacag gtttcccgac tggaaagcgg gcagtgagcg caacgcaatt
     2641 aatgtgagtt acctcactca ttaggcaccc caggctttac actttatgct tccggctcct
     2701 atgttgtgtg gaattgtgag cggataacaa tttcacacag gaaacagcta tgaccatgat
     2761 tacgccaagc tcggaattaa ccctcactaa agggaacaaa agctggtacc gatcccgagc
     2821 tttgcaaatt aaagccttcg agcgtcccaa aaccttctca agcaaggttt tcagtataat
     2881 gttacatgcg tacacgcgtc tgtacagaaa aaaaagaaaa atttgaaata taaataacgt
     2941 tcttaatact aacataacta taaaaaaata aatagggacc tagacttcag gttgtctaac
     3001 tccttccttt tcggttagag cggatgtggg gggagggcgt gaatgtaagc gtgacataac
     3061 taattacatg atatcgacaa aggaaaaggg gcctgtttac tcacaggctt ttttcaagta
     3121 ggtaattaag tcgtttctgt ctttttcctt cttcaaccca ccaaaggcca tcttggtact
     3181 tttttttttt tttttttttt tttttttttt tttttttttt tttttttttt tttttttttt
     3241 tttttttttt tttttttttt tttttttttt tttcatagaa ataatacaga agtagatgtt
     3301 gaattagatt aaactgaaga tatataattt attggaaaat acatagagct ttttgttgat
     3361 gcgcttaagc gatcaattca acaacaccac cagcagctct gattttttct tcagccaact
     3421 tggagacgaa tctagctttg acgataactg gaacatttgg aattctaccc ttacccaaga
     3481 tcttaccgta accggctgcc aaagtgtcaa taactggagc agtttcctta gaagcagatt
     3541 tcaagtattg gtctctcttg tcttctggga tcaatgtcca caatttgtcc aagttcaaga
     3601 ctggcttcca gaaatgagct tgttgcttgt ggaagtatct cataccaacc ttaccgaaat
     3661 aacctggatg gtatttatcc atgttaattc tgtggtgatg ttgaccaccg gccatacctc
     3721 taccaccggg gtgctttctg tgcttaccga tacgaccttt accggctgag acgtgacctc
     3781 tgtgctttct agtcttagtg aatctggaag gcattcttga ttagttggat gattgttctg
     3841 ggatttaatg caaaaatcac ttaagaagga aaatcaacgg agaaagcaaa cgccatctta
     3901 aatatacggg atacagatga aagggtttga acctatctgg aaaatagcat taaacaagcg
     3961 aaaaactgcg aggaaaattg tttgcgtctc tgcgggctat tcacgcgcca gaggaaaata
     4021 ggaaaaataa cagggcatta gaaaaataat tttgattttg gtaatgtgtg ggtcctggtg
     4081 tacagatgtt acattggtta cagtactctt gtttttgctg tgtttttcga tgaatctcca
     4141 aaatggttgt tagcacatgg aagagtcacc gatgctaagt tatctctatg taagctacgt
     4201 ggcgtgactt ttgatgaagc cgcacaagag atacaggatt ggcaactgca aatagaatct
     4261 ggggatcccc cctcgagatc cgggatcgaa gaaatgatgg taaatgaaat aggaaatcaa
     4321 ggagcatgaa ggcaaaagac aaatataagg gtcgaacgaa aaataaagtg aaaagtgttg
     4381 atatgatgta tttggctttg cggcgccgaa aaaacgagtt tacgcaattg cacaatcatg
     4441 ctgactctgt ggcggacccg cgctcttgcc ggcccggcga taacgctggg cgtgaggctg
     4501 tgcccggcgg agttttttgc gcctgcattt tccaaggttt accctgcgct aaggggcgag
     4561 attggagaag caataagaat gccggttggg gttgcgatga tgacgaccac gacaactggt
     4621 gtcattattt aagttgccga aagaacctga gtgcatttgc aacatgagta tactagaaga
     4681 atgagccaag acttgcgaga cgcgagtttg ccggtggtgc gaacaataga gcgaccatga
     4741 ccttgaaggt gagacgcgca taaccgctag agtactttga agaggaaaca gcaatagggt
     4801 tgctaccagt ataaatagac aggtacatac aacactggaa atggttgtct gtttgagtac
     4861 gctttcaatt catttgggtg tgcactttat tatgttacaa tatggaaggg aactttacac
     4921 ttctcctatg cacatatatt aattaaagtc caatgctagt agagaagggg ggtaacaccc
     4981 ctccgcgctc ttttccgatt tttttctaaa ccgtggaata tttcggatat ccttttgttg
     5041 tttccgggtg tacaatatgg acttcctctt ttctggcaac caaacccata catcgggatt
     5101 cctataatac cttcgttggt ctccctaaca tgtaggtggc ggaggggaga tatacaatag
     5161 aacagatacc agacaagaca taatgggcta aacaagacta caccaattac actgcctcat
     5221 tgatggtggt acataacgaa ctaatactgt agccctagac ttgatagcca tcatcatatc
     5281 gaagtttcac tacccttttt ccatttgcca tctattgaag taataatagg cgcatgcaac
     5341 ttcttttctt tttttttctt ttctctctcc cccgttgttg tctcaccata tccgcaatga
     5401 caaaaaaaat gatggaagac actaaaggaa aaaattaacg acaaagacag caccaacaga
     5461 tgtcgttgtt ccagagctga tgaggggtat cttcgaacac acgaaacttt ttccttcctt
     5521 cattcacgca cactactctc taatgagcaa cggtatacgg ccttccttcc agttacttga
     5581 atttgaaata aaaaaagttt gccgctttgc tatcaagtat aaatagacct gcaattatta
     5641 atcttttgtt tcctcgtcat tgttctcgtt ccctttcttc cttgtttctt tttctgcaca
     5701 atatttcaag ctataccaag catacaatca actccaagct tgaagcaagc ctcctgaaag
     5761 atgaagctac tgtcttctat cgaacaagca tgcgatattt gccgacttaa aaagctcaag
     5821 tgctccaaag aaaaaccgaa gtgcgccaag tgtctgaaga acaactggga gtgtcgctac
     5881 tctcccaaaa ccaaaaggtc tccgctgact agggcacatc tgacagaagt ggaatcaagg
     5941 ctagaaagac tggaacagct atttctactg atttttcctc gagaagacct tgacatgatt
     6001 ttgaaaatgg attctttaca ggatataaaa gcattgttaa caggattatt tgtacaagat
     6061 aatgtgaata aagatgccgt cacagataga ttggcttcag tggagactga tatgcctcta
     6121 acattgagac agcatagaat aagtgcgaca tcatcatcgg aagagagtag taacaaaggt
     6181 caaagacagt tgactgtatc gccggaattc atgaagatgg acaaaaagac tatagtttgg
     6241 tttagaagag acctaaggat tgaggataat cctgcattag cagcagctgc tcacgaagga
     6301 tctgtttttc ctgtcttcat ttggtgtcct gaagaagaag gacagtttta tcctggaaga
     6361 gcttcaagat ggtggatgaa acaatcactt gctcacttat ctcaatcctt gaaggctctt
     6421 ggatctgacc tcactttaat caaaacccac aacacgattt cagcgatctt ggattgtatc
     6481 cgcgttaccg gtgctacaaa agtcgtcttt aaccacctct atgatcctgt ttcgttagtt
     6541 cgggaccata ccgtaaagga gaagctggtg gaacgtggga tctctgtgca aagctacaat
     6601 ggagatctat tgtatgaacc gtgggagata tactgcgaaa agggcaaacc ttttacgagt
     6661 ttcaattctt actggaagaa atgcttagat atgtcgattg aatccgttat gcttcctcct
     6721 ccttggcggt tgatgccaat aactgcagcg gctgaagcga tttgggcgtg ttcgattgaa
     6781 gaactagggc tggagaatga ggccgagaaa ccgagcaatg cgttgttaac tagagcttgg
     6841 tctccaggat ggagcaatgc tgataagtta ctaaatgagt tcatcgagaa gcagttgata
     6901 gattatgcaa agaacagcaa gaaagttgtt gggaattcta cttcactact ttctccgtat
     6961 ctccatttcg gggaaataag cgtcagacac gttttccagt gtgcccggat gaaacaaatt
     7021 atatgggcaa gagataagaa cagtgaagga gaagaaagtg cagatctttt tcttagggga
     7081 atcggtttaa gagagtattc tcggtatata tgtttcaact tcccgtttac tcacgagcaa
     7141 tcgttgttga gtcatcttcg gtttttccct tgggatgctg atgttgataa gttcaaggcc
     7201 tggagacaag gcaggaccgg ttatccgttg gtggatgccg gaatgagaga gctttgggct
     7261 accggatgga tgcataacag aataagagtg attgtttcaa gctttgctgt gaagtttctt
     7321 ctccttccat ggaaatgggg aatgaagtat ttctgggata cacttttgga tgctgatttg
     7381 gaatgtgaca tccttggctg gcagtatatc tctgggagta tccccgatgg ccacgagctt
     7441 gatcgcttgg acaatcccgc gttacaaggc gccaaatatg acccagaagg tgagtacata
     7501 aggcaatggc ttcccgagct tgcgagattg ccaactgaat ggatccatca tccatgggac
     7561 gctcctttaa ccgtactcaa agcttctggt gtggaactcg gaacaaacta tgcgaaaccc
     7621 attgtagaca tcgacacagc tcgtgagcta ctagctaaag ctatttcaag aacccgtgaa
     7681 gcacagatca tgatcggagc agcacctgat gagattgtag cagatagctt cgaggcctta
     7741 ggggctaata ccattaaaga acctggtctt tgcccatctg tgtcttctaa tgaccaacaa
     7801 gtaccttcgg ctgttcgtta caacgggtca aagagagtga aacctgagga agaagaagag
     7861 agagacatga agaaatctag gggattcgat gaaagggagt tgttttcgac tgctgaatct
     7921 tcttcttctt cgagtgtgtt tttcgtttcg cagtcttgct cgttggcatc agaagggaag
     7981 aatctggaag gtattcaaga ttcatctgat cagattacta caagtttggg aaaaaatggt
     8041 tgcaaatgag gatccgtcga cctgcagcca agctaattcc gggcgaattt cttatgattt
     8101 atgattttta ttattaaata agttataaaa aaaataagtg tatacaaatt ttaaagtgac
     8161 tcttaggttt taaaacgaaa attcttgttc ttgagtaact ctttcctgta ggtcaggttg
     8221 ctttctcagg tatagcatga ggtcgctctt attgaccaca cctctaccgg catgccggca
     8281 agtgcacaaa caatacttaa ataaatacta ctcagtaata acctatttct tagcattttt
     8341 gacgaaattt gctattttgt tagagtcttt tacaccattt gtctccacac ctccgcttac
     8401 atcaacacca ataacgccat ttaatctaag cgcatcacca acattttctg gcgtcagtcc
     8461 accagctaac ataaaatgta agctttcggg gctctcttgc cttccaaccc agtcagaaat
     8521 cgagttccaa tccaaaagtt cacctgtccc acctgcttct gaatcaaaca agggaataaa
     8581 cgaatgaggt ttctgtgaag ctgcactgag tagtatgttg cagtcttttg gaaatacgag
     8641 tcttttaata actggcaaac cgaggaactc ttggtattct tgccacgact catctccatg
     8701 cagttggacg atatcaatgc cgtaatcatt gaccagagcc aaaacatcct ccttaggttg
     8761 attacgaaac acgccaacca agtatttcgg agtgcctgaa ctatttttat atgcttttac
     8821 aagacttgaa attttccttg caataaccgg gtcaattgtt ctctttctat tgggcacaca
     8881 tataataccc agcaagtcag catcggaatc tagagcacat tctgcggcct ctgtgctctg
     8941 caagccgcaa actttcacca atggaccaga actacctgtg aaattaataa cagacatact
     9001 ccaagctgcc tttgtgtgct taatcacgta tactcacgtg ctcaatagtc accaatgccc
     9061 tccctcttgg ccctctcctt ttcttttttc gaccgaatta attcgtaatc atggtcatag
     9121 ctgtttcctg tcgatatggt gcactctcag tacaatctgc tctgatgccg catagttaag
     9181 ccagccccga cacccgccaa cacccgctga cgcgccctga cgggcttgtc tgctcccggc
     9241 atccgcttac agacaagctg tgaccgtctc cgggagctgc atgtgtcaga ggttttcacc
     9301 gtcatcaccg aaacgcgcga
//
