[The description below was written by a language model from this plasmid's Addgene catalogue record and the feature table of its GenBank file.]
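Description:
pGal4BD-CRY2 is a yeast expression shuttle plasmid of about 9.3 kb that produces the Gal4 DNA-binding domain fused to Arabidopsis thaliana cryptochrome 2 (CRY2). The catalogue does not name the parental backbone. In E. coli it replicates from a high-copy ColE1/pUC-type origin and is selected with kanamycin through an aminoglycoside phosphotransferase gene. In Saccharomyces cerevisiae it is maintained through a CEN6/ARS element, which gives stable low-copy centromeric propagation, and is selected by tryptophan prototrophy through a TRP1 marker driven by its own promoter.

The expression cassette uses the yeast ADH1 promoter to drive the truncated GAL4 DNA-binding domain, followed closely by the CRY2 coding sequence and then the ADH1 terminator. CRY2 was inserted between EcoRI and BamHI sites, both retained, so that the Gal4BD sits at its N terminus. Leftover vector elements include a lac promoter and operator, a T3 promoter and a CYC1 terminator. Roughly 2 kb between the CYC1 terminator and the ADH1 promoter carries no annotation, so its content cannot be stated from the record.

CRY2 is a blue-light photoreceptor annotated here as binding its partner CIB1 on blue-light exposure. The construct therefore serves as the DNA-binding half of a light-controlled split transcription factor. Paired with a separate plasmid supplying the complementary partner fused to an activation domain, which is not part of this record, illumination would bring the halves together at Gal4-responsive promoters and switch on transcription. A second sequence record of 783 bp covers only part of the plasmid and has no annotated features.
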