Addgene plasmid #28243: pGal4BD-CRY2
Purpose: Expresses Gal4 DNA Binding Domain fused to CRY2 for blue-light-induced transcription activation
Depositing lab: Chandra Tucker. Depositing organization: Duke University. Publication: Rapid blue-light-mediated induction of protein interactions in living cells. Kennedy MJ, Hughes RM, Peteya LA, Schwartz JW, Ehlers MD, Tucker CL. Nat Methods. 2010 Dec;7(12):973-5. doi: 10.1038/nmeth.1524 PubMed 21037589.
Backbone
  Vector backbone: na
  Backbone size w/o insert (bp): 7480
  Vector type: Yeast Expression
  Selectable markers: TRP1
Growth in bacteria
  Bacterial resistance: Kanamycin, 50 μg/mL
  Growth temperature: 37°C
  Growth strain: DH5alpha
  Copy number: High Copy
Gene/Insert
  Gene/Insert name: CRY2 (alt name: cryptochrome 2)
  Species: A. thaliana (mustard weed)
  Insert size (bp): 2015
  Entrez Gene: CRY2 (a.k.a. AT1G04400, AT-PHH1, ATCRY2, CRYPTOCHROME 2 APOPROTEIN, F19P19.14, F19P19_14, FHA, PHH1, cryptochrome 2)
  Tag / fusion protein: Gal4BD (N terminal on backbone)
  Cloning method: Restriction Enzyme; 5′ cloning site EcoRI (not destroyed); 3′ cloning site BamHI (not destroyed)
  Sequencing primers: 5′ n/a
Terms and licenses: Academic/Nonprofit Terms; Industry Terms: Not Available to Industry
How to cite: pGal4BD-CRY2 was a gift from Chandra Tucker (Addgene plasmid # 28243 ; http://n2t.net/addgene:28243 ; RRID:Addgene_28243)
