LOCUS       Exported 783 bp ds-DNA linear SYN 26-MAY-2021
DEFINITION  synthetic linear DNA
ACCESSION   .
VERSION     .
KEYWORDS    pGal4BD-CRY2
SOURCE      synthetic DNA construct
  ORGANISM  synthetic DNA construct
REFERENCE   1 (bases 1 to 783)
  AUTHORS   Kennedy MJ, Hughes RM, Peteya LA, Schwartz JW, Ehlers MD, Tucker CL
  TITLE     Rapid blue-light-mediated induction of protein interactions in
            living cells.
  JOURNAL   Nat Methods. 2010 Oct 31. ():.
  PUBMED    21037589
REFERENCE   2 (bases 1 to 783)
  AUTHORS   .
  TITLE     Direct Submission
  JOURNAL   Exported May 26, 2021 from SnapGene Server 1.1.58
            http://www.snapgene.com
FEATURES             Location/Qualifiers
     source          1..783
                     /organism="synthetic DNA construct"
                     /mol_type="other DNA"
ORIGIN
        1 agacctaagg attgaggata atcctgcatt agcagcagct gctcacgaag gatctgtttt
       61 tcctgtcttc atttggtgtc ctgaagaaga aggacagttt tatcctggaa gagcttcaag
      121 atggtggatg aaacaatcac ttgctcactt atctcaatcc ttgaaggctc ttggatctga
      181 cctcacttta atcaaaaccc acaacacgat ttcagcgatc ttggattgta tccgcgttac
      241 cggtgctaca aaagtcgtct ttaaccacct ctatgatcct gtttcgttag ttcgggacca
      301 taccgtaaag gagaagctgg tggaacgtgg gatctctgtg caaagctaca atggagatct
      361 attgtatgaa ccgtgggaga tatactgcga aaagggcaaa ccttttacga gtttcaattc
      421 ttactggaag aaatgcttag atatgtcgat tgaatccgtt atgcttcctc ctccttggcg
      481 gttgatgcca ataactgcag cggctgaagc gatttgggcg tgttcgattg aagaactagg
      541 gctggagaat gaggccgaga aaccgagcaa tgcgttgtta actagagctt ggtctccagg
      601 atggagcaat gctgataagt tactaaatga gttcatcgag aagcagttga tagattatgc
      661 aaagaacagc aagaaagttg ttgggaattc tacttcacta ctttctccgt atctccattt
      721 cggggaaata agcgtcagac acgttttcca gtgtgcccgg atgaaacaaa ttatatgggc
      781 aag
//
